>Addgene plasmid #57591 | tdEos-CCPB1-C-18 | depositor partial sequence | sequence record 88740 | insert sequence
CCCATGCTAGTGACGTCAGATCCGCTAGCGCTACCGGTCGCCACCATGAGTGCGATTAAGCCAGACATGA
AGATCAACCTCCGTATGGAAGGCAACGTAAACGGGCACCACTTTGTGATCGACGGAGATGGTACAGGCAA
GCCTTTTGAGGGAAAACAGAGTATGGATCTTGAAGTCAAAGAGGGCGGACCTCTGCCTTTTGCCTTTGAT
ATCCTGACCACTGCATTCCATTACGGCAACAGGGTATTCGCCGAATATCCAGACCACATACAAGACTATT
TTAAGCAGTCGTTTCCTAAGGGGTATTCGTGGGAACGAAGCTTGACTTTCGAAGACGGGGGCATTTGCAT
TGCCAGAAACGACATAACAATGGAAGGGGACACTTTCTATAATAAAGTTCGATTTCACGGTGTAAACTTT
CCCGCCAATGGTCCAGTTATGCAGAAGAAGACGCTGAAATGGGAGCCCTCCACTGAGAAAATGTATGTGC
GTGATGGAGTGCTGACTGGTGATATTCGCATGGCTTTGTTGCTTGAAGGAAATGCCCATTACCGATGTGA
CTTCAGAACTACTTACAAAGCTAAGGAGAAGGGTGTCAAGTTACCAGGCTACCACTTTGTGGACCACTGC
ATTGAGATTTTAAGCCATGACAAAGATTACAACAAGGTTAAGCTGTATGAGCATGCTGTTGCTCATTCTG
GATTGCCTGACAATGCCAGACGATCCGGTAGCGGTCACGGTACTGGTTCTACTGGTTCTGGTTCTTCTGA
GAGTGCGATTAAGCCAGACATGAAGATCAACCTCCGTATGGAAGGCAACGTAAACGGGCACCACTTTGTG
ATCGACGGAGATGGTACAGGCAAGCCTTTTGAGGGAAAACAGAGTATGGATCTTGAAGTCAAAGAGGGCG
GACCTCTGCCTTTTGCCTTTGATATCCTGACCACTGCATTCCATTACGGCAACAGGGTATTCGCCGAATA
TCCAGACCACATACAAGACTATTTTAAGCAGTCGTTTCCTAAGGGGTATTCGTGGGAACGAAGCTTGACT
TTCGAAGACGGGGGCATTTGCATTGCCAGAAACGACATAACAATGGAAGGGGACACTTTCTATAATAAAG
TTCGATTTCACGGTGTAAACTTTCCCGCCAATGGTCCAGTTATGCAGAAGAAGACGCTGAAATGGGAGCC
CTCCACTGAGAAAATGTATGTGCGTGATGGAGTGCTGACTGGTGATATTCGCATGGCTTTGTTGCTTGAA
GGAAATGCCCATTACCGATGTGACTTCAGAACTACTTACAAAGCTAAGGAGAAGGGTGTCAAGTTACCAG
GCTACCACTTTGTGGACCACTGCATTGAGATTTTAAGCCATGACAAAGATTACAACAAGGTTAAGCTGTA
TGAGCATGCTGTTGCTCATTCTGGATTGCCTGACAATGCCAGACGATCCGGACTCAGATCTCGAGAGTCC
AGTGGATATTCGTCTCGGTCGGGTGGAAGCAGTGACCAGCAGCTGGATTGTGCCTTGGATTTGATGAGGC
GTCTGCCTCCGCAGCAGATAGAGAAGAATCTCAGTGACCTCATTGACTTGGTCCCAAGCCTCTGTGAAGA
TCTCCTCTCCTCTGTTGATCAGCCATTGAAGATTGCACGAGATAAGGTGGTAGGAAAAGACTATCTATTG
TGTGACTACAACAGAGATGGAGACTCGTATAGATCACCGTGGAGTAACAAGTATGATCCTCCCCTGGAAG
ACGGTGCCATGCCATCTGCTCGCCTGCGCAAGCTGGAGGTGGAAGCCAACAATGCCTTTGACCAGTATAG
AGACTTGTATTTCGAAGGTGGAGTCTCCTCTGTCTACCTCTGGGATCTGGATCATGGTTTTGCCGGTGTG
ATCCTCATTAAGAAAGCTGGAGATGGATCAAAGAAGATTAAGGGATGCTGGGATTCCATCCACGTGGTGG
AGGTTCAGGAGAAATCCAGCGGCCGTACTGCTCATTACAAGCTGACCTCCACAGTGATGCTGTGGCTGCA
GACTAATAAAACTGGTTCTGGTACCATGAACCTTGGCGGGAGCCTCACCAGACAGATGGAGAAAGATGAG
ACTGTGAGCGACTCTTCTCCGCACATAGCCAATATTGGACGCTTGGTAGAGGACATGGAAAACAAAATCA
GAAGTACACTGAATGAGATTTATTTTGGAAAAACAAAGGACATCGTGAATGGGCTGAGATCTATTGATGC
TATCCCCGACAACCAAAAGTATAAGCAGTTGCAGAGGGAACTTTCTCAAGTGTTGACCCAGCGCCAGATC
TACATCCAGCCTGATAACTAAGAATTCTGCAGTCGACGGTACCGCGGGCCCGGGATCCACCGGATCTAGA
TAACTGATCATAATCAGCCATACCACATTGTAGA
