[The description below was written by a language model from this plasmid's Addgene catalogue record.]
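Description:
tdEos-CCPB1-C-18 is a mammalian expression plasmid built on the tdEos-C1 backbone (about 4.75 kb without the insert), a C1-style fluorescent protein fusion vector. It is maintained in E. coli as a high-copy plasmid under kanamycin selection, and it carries a neomycin resistance marker so that transfected mammalian cells can be selected with G418. No feature table accompanies the record, so the specific origins of replication and the promoters driving the resistance marker are not stated. The use of an SV40 polyA reverse sequencing primer suggests that an SV40 polyadenylation signal lies downstream of the cloning site.

The payload is the chicken (Gallus gallus) CCPB1 coding sequence, described in the record as an actin capping protein, expressed from the CMV promoter. The tdEos tag is supplied by the backbone and sits at the N terminus of the fusion, so the capping protein is placed C-terminal to the fluorescent protein. The "C-18" in the name probably refers to this orientation and to the length of the linker between the two parts, but the record does not say so. tdEos is a tandem-dimer form of the photoconvertible protein Eos. The two recorded spectral pairs correspond to its green state (excitation 505 nm, emission 516 nm) and its red state after photoconversion (excitation 569 nm, emission 581 nm).

The stated purpose is localization: the fusion marks actin capping protein in live or fixed mammalian cells. Because the tag is photoconvertible, constructs of this type generally suit tracking of selected protein subpopulations and localization-based super-resolution imaging, though the record names no specific application. The cloning method is recorded as unknown.
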