Addgene plasmid #57591: tdEos-CCPB1-C-18
Purpose: Localization: Actin Capping Protein , Excitation: 505 / 569, Emission: 516 / 581
Depositing lab: Michael Davidson. Depositing organization: Florida State University, Tallahassee.
Backbone
  Vector backbone: tdEos-C1
  Backbone size w/o insert (bp): 4750
  Vector type: Mammalian Expression
  Selectable markers: Neomycin (select with G418)
Growth in bacteria
  Bacterial resistance: Kanamycin, 50 μg/mL
  Growth temperature: 37°C
  Growth strain: DH5alpha
  Copy number: High Copy
Gene/Insert
  Gene/Insert name: CCPB1 (alt name: NM_205437.2)
  Species: G. gallus (chicken)
  Promoter: CMV
  Tag / fusion protein: tdEos (N terminal on backbone)
  Cloning method: Unknown
  Sequencing primers: 5′ CMV-F; 3′ SV40pA-R
Terms and licenses: Academic/Nonprofit Terms; Industry Terms
Depositor comments: . Excitation = 505 / 569; Emission = 516 / 581
How to cite: tdEos-CCPB1-C-18 was a gift from Michael Davidson (Addgene plasmid # 57591 ; http://n2t.net/addgene:57591 ; RRID:Addgene_57591)
